Addgene plasmid #110533: pRS316Nab3
Purpose: Expresses yeast NAB3 using the endogenous promoter
Depositing lab: Daniel Reines. Depositing organization: Emory University. Publication: A genetic screen for terminator function in yeast identifies a role for a new functional domain in termination factor Nab3. Loya TJ, O'Rourke TW, Reines D. Nucleic Acids Res. 2012 Aug;40(15):7476-91. doi: 10.1093/nar/gks377. Epub 2012 May 7. PubMed 22564898.
Backbone
  Vector backbone: pRS316
  Vector type: Yeast Expression
Growth in bacteria
  Bacterial resistance: Ampicillin, 100 μg/mL
  Growth temperature: 30°C
  Growth strain: DH5alpha
  Copy number: Low Copy
Gene/Insert
  Gene/Insert name: NAB3
  Species: S. cerevisiae (budding yeast)
  Insert size (bp): 2932
  Entrez Gene: NAB3 (a.k.a. YPL190C, HMD1)
  Cloning method: Restriction Enzyme; 5′ cloning site BamHI (unknown if destroyed); 3′ cloning site XhoI (unknown if destroyed)
  Sequencing primers: 5′ unknown
Terms and licenses: Academic/Nonprofit Terms; Industry Terms: Not Available to Industry
How to cite: pRS316Nab3 was a gift from Daniel Reines (Addgene plasmid # 110533 ; http://n2t.net/addgene:110533 ; RRID:Addgene_110533)
