[The description below was written by a language model from this plasmid's Addgene catalogue record and pLannotate feature annotations shown in this document.]
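Description:
pRS316Nab3 is a yeast–E. coli shuttle plasmid built on the pRS316 backbone and designed to express the Saccharomyces cerevisiae NAB3 gene (also known as YPL190C or HMD1) from its own endogenous promoter. In yeast it is maintained as a low-copy centromeric plasmid through a CEN6/ARS element and selected by the URA3 marker with its native promoter. URA3 complements uracil auxotrophy and can also be counterselected with 5-fluoroorotic acid, which makes plasmids of this type suitable for plasmid-shuffle experiments. In E. coli it replicates from a ColE1/pUC-type origin and is selected with ampicillin via the β-lactamase gene. An f1 origin for single-stranded DNA production is also present.

The insert is a genomic NAB3 fragment of about 2.9 kb, cloned between BamHI and XhoI in the pBluescript-derived polylinker, which interrupts the lacZα fragment. Remnants of the multiple cloning site flank the insert, along with T7 and T3 phage promoters and the lac promoter/operator. The annotated NAB3 coding sequence spans the numbering origin of the 7,767 nt sequence. A few hundred bases of unannotated sequence lie on either side of it, consistent with native upstream promoter and downstream regions, although these are not individually annotated. No epitope tag or reporter is recorded.

Nab3 is an RNA-binding protein. The associated publication describes it as a transcription termination factor and reports a genetic screen for terminator function that identified a new functional domain in the protein. The plasmid therefore provides near-physiological, single-copy expression of wild-type NAB3, for example for complementation or as a reference in studies of nab3 mutants.
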