Features (pLannotate 1.2.2; 20 found; start..end, strand, type, name):
   2525..2545    +  misc_feature   MCS (fragment): pBluescript multiple cloning site
   2557..2575    -  promoter       T3 promoter: promoter for bacteriophage T3 RNA polymerase
   2620..2636    -  protein_bind   lac operator: The lac repressor binds to the lac operator to inhibit transcription in E. coli. This inhibition can be relieved by adding lactose or isopropyl-β-D-thiogalactopyranoside (IPTG). lac repressor encoded by lacI
   2644..2674    -  promoter       lac promoter: promoter for the E. coli lac operon
   2689..2710    -  protein_bind   CAP binding site: CAP binding activates transcription in the presence of cAMP. E. coli catabolite activator protein
   2723..2815    -  CDS            lacI (fragment): lac repressor; lacI; The lac repressor binds to the lac operator to inhibit transcription in E. coli. This inhibition can be relieved by adding lactose or isopropyl-β-D-thiogalactopyranoside (IPTG).
   2998..3586    -  rep_origin     ori: high-copy-number ColE1/pMB1/pBR322/pUC origin of replication
   3757..4617    -  CDS            AmpR: β-lactamase; bla; confers resistance to ampicillin, carbenicillin, and related antibiotics
   4618..4722    -  promoter       AmpR promoter: bla
   4759..5262    +  misc_feature   CEN/ARS: S. cerevisiae CEN6 centromere fused to an autonomously replicating sequence
   5330..5365    +  CDS            rop (fragment): Rop protein, which maintains plasmids at low copy number; rop
   5467..5516    +  misc_feature   bom (fragment): basis of mobility region from pBR322
   5524..5739    +  promoter       URA3 promoter: S. cerevisiae URA3
   5740..6543    +  CDS            URA3: orotidine-5'-phosphate decarboxylase, required for uracil biosynthesis; S. cerevisiae URA3; yeast auxotrophic marker, counterselectable with 5-fluoroorotic acid (5-FOA)
   6622..6673    +  misc_feature   bom (fragment): basis of mobility region from pBR322
   6701..7129    -  rep_origin     f1 ori (sequence partly withheld): f1 bacteriophage origin of replication; arrow indicates direction of (+) strand synthesis
   7133..7290    -  CDS            lacZα (fragment): LacZα fragment of β-galactosidase; lacZ fragment
   7293..7311    +  promoter       T7 promoter: promoter for bacteriophage T7 RNA polymerase
   7320..7361    +  misc_feature   MCS (fragment): pBluescript multiple cloning site
   7587..2225    +  CDS            NAB3 (across the origin): NAB3_YEAST - Also known as HMD1. Experimental evidence at protein level: Swiss-Prot protein existence level 1. May be required for packaging pre-mRNAs into ribonucleoprotein structures amenable to efficient nuclear RNA processing. Binds to poly(A)+ RNA. Appears to act in the maintenance of CLN3 mRNA levels. From Saccharomyces cerevisiae (strain ATCC 204508 / S288c) (Baker's yeast).
>Addgene plasmid #110533 | pRS316Nab3 | addgene full sequence | sequence record 213355 | Addgene NGS Result
AACTGGAAGATGTGAACGATGAAGAGGAGGAAGATAAGGAGGAAAAAGGAGAGGAAAACGGGGAAGTAAT
AAACACAGAAGAAGAAGAAGAAGAAGAACATCAACAAAAAGGCGGAAATGATGATGACGATGATGATAAT
GAAGAGGAAGAAGAGGAAGAAGAGGATGATGACGATGATGATGATGACGACGATGATGATGAAGAAGAAG
AAGAAGAAGAAGAAGAAGAAGGCAACGACAACAGTTCGGTAGGCTCAGATAGTGCCGCTGAAGACGGTGA
GGATGAGGAAGACAAAAAGGATAAAACCAAAGATAAAGAGGTCGAACTTCGCCGTGAAACATTGGAAAAA
GAACAAAAGGACGTAGATGAAGCTATAAAAAAAATAACTCGTGAAGAAAATGATAATACTCACTTTCCAA
CTAATATGGAAAATGTTAATTACGATCTTTTACAAAAGCAAGTCAAGTACATTATGGACAGTAACATGCT
AAATTTGCCTCAGTTTCAACATTTACCTCAAGAAGAAAAGATGTCTGCGATTTTAGCAATGTTAAATTCA
AATTCTGACACAGCTCTTTCCGTACCTCCTCATGATAGTACTATCTCAACAACAGCTAGCGCCTCAGCCA
CAAGCGGCGCAAGAAGCAATGATCAAAGAAAACCTCCATTGTCAGATGCCCAAAGACGTATGAGATTTCC
TAGGGCGGATTTATCTAAGCCGATTACCGAAGAAGAACACGACCGTTATGCAGCCTATTTGCACGGTGAA
AATAAAATCACCGAGATGCACAATATTCCTCCGAAGTCAAGATTATTCATTGGTAATTTGCCGCTAAAGA
ACGTTTCTAAGGAGGATTTATTTAGGATTTTCTCTCCATACGGTCATATCATGCAAATCAATATCAAAAA
TGCCTTTGGATTCATTCAGTTTGACAACCCTCAAAGCGTTAGAGATGCAATTGAATGCGAGTCTCAAGAA
ATGAACTTTGGCAAAAAGTTGATCCTGGAAGTTTCTAGCTCGAATGCTCGTCCTCAATTTGATCATGGTG
ATCACGGTACAAACAGTAGTTCTACTTTTATTTCTTCCGCAAAACGACCATTTCAAACTGAATCTGGTGA
CATGTACAATGACGACAATGGTGCTGGCTACAAGAAATCCAGAAGACACACCGTTTCTTGCAACATTTTC
GTTAAAAGAACCGCAGATCGTACGTATGCCATTGAGGTTTTCAACAGGTTTAGGGACGGGACTGGTTTGG
AAACTGATATGATTTTCTTGAAACCAAGAATGGAACTGGGAAAGCTTATCAATGATGCCGCATATAATGG
GGTGTGGGGCGTTGTTTTAGTTAATAAAACACACAATGTAGATGTTCAAACTTTCTACAAAGGCTCACAA
GGTGAAACGAAATTTGATGAATATATTAGCATATCCGCTGATGACGCAGTTGCCATTTTTAATAACATCA
AAAACAACAGAAATAATTCTCGTCCTACTGATTACCGTGCTATGAGCCATCAGCAAAACATATATGGCGC
TCCTCCTCTTCCTGTTCCAAACGGCCCAGCTGTCGGACCTCCTCCTCAAACAAACTATTACCAGGGTTAC
AGTATGCCTCCTCCACAACAACAACAGCAACAGCCATATGGTAATTATGGGATGCCACCACCATCCCATG
ACCAAGGATATGGTTCTCAACCTCCAATTCCAATGAATCAGAGCTACGGTCGCTACCAGACTTCTATTCC
ACCACCACCTCCACAACAACAAATTCCTCAAGGGTATGGTCGTTATCAGGCTGGTCCGCCTCCTCAACCA
CCTTCTCAAACTCCAATGGACCAGCAACAACTATTATCTGCCATTCAAAACCTTCCACCTAACGTTGTAT
CGAATTTGCTTTCAATGGCCCAACAACAGCAACAACAACCTCATGCTCAGCAGCAATTGGTTGGTTTAAT
ACAATCAATGCAAGGCCAGGCTCCTCAACAACAGCAACAACAGTTGGGTGGATATTCCTCTATGAACTCA
TCCTCTCCCCCTCCTATGAGTACCAATTACAATGGTCAAAATATATCTGCAAAACCCTCTGCCCCACCAA
TGTCACACCAACCTCCGCCACCTCAACAACAACAACAACAACAACAACAGCAACAGCAACAGCAACAGCA
ACCTGCTGGCAATAATGTTCAAAGTCTATTAGATAGTTTAGCAAAACTACAAAAATAGACTCCCTTTTTT
CAATCTTTTCCATTTCTTGTACATTATACTTGAATTCTTTTAATTGGACGAAAAATTTTTAAGGAAAGTA
GATTGATATGGTTTGCATAAATTCGACATAGCGGTTTATGCTTTAATCGTTTTCCCTTCCCAAATTGGAC
TAGGACTTAATTCTTACTATTGCTGCATCTCTTTCAGAACGAAAAACTCTTTACCCTGTTATAAATTTCT
TTTATTTCTTCCTTATCAAATGCTATTTGGTCTATTTATTTCACTTACACGCACCTCTTCATTTGTTTCC
TCTGCTCGAGGGGGGGCCCGGTACCAGCTTTTGTTCCCTTTAGTGAGGGTTAATTTCGAGCTTGGCGTAA
TCATGGTCATAGCTGTTTCCTGTGTGAAATTGTTATCCGCTCACAATTCCACACAACATACGAGCCGGAA
GCATAAAGTGTAAAGCCTGGGGTGCCTAATGAGTGAGCTAACTCACATTAATTGCGTTGCGCTCACTGCC
CGCTTTCCAGTCGGGAAACCTGTCGTGCCAGCTGCATTAATGAATCGGCCAACGCGCGGGGAGAGGCGGT
TTGCGTATTGGGCGCTCTTCCGCTTCCTCGCTCACTGACTCGCTGCGCTCGGTCGTTCGGCTGCGGCGAG
CGGTATCAGCTCACTCAAAGGCGGTAATACGGTTATCCACAGAATCAGGGGATAACGCAGGAAAGAACAT
GTGAGCAAAAGGCCAGCAAAAGGCCAGGAACCGTAAAAAGGCCGCGTTGCTGGCGTTTTTCCATAGGCTC
CGCCCCCCTGACGAGCATCACAAAAATCGACGCTCAAGTCAGAGGTGGCGAAACCCGACAGGACTATAAA
GATACCAGGCGTTTCCCCCTGGAAGCTCCCTCGTGCGCTCTCCTGTTCCGACCCTGCCGCTTACCGGATA
CCTGTCCGCCTTTCTCCCTTCGGGAAGCGTGGCGCTTTCTCATAGCTCACGCTGTAGGTATCTCAGTTCG
GTGTAGGTCGTTCGCTCCAAGCTGGGCTGTGTGCACGAACCCCCCGTTCAGCCCGACCGCTGCGCCTTAT
CCGGTAACTATCGTCTTGAGTCCAACCCGGTAAGACACGACTTATCGCCACTGGCAGCAGCCACTGGTAA
CAGGATTAGCAGAGCGAGGTATGTAGGCGGTGCTACAGAGTTCTTGAAGTGGTGGCCTAACTACGGCTAC
ACTAGAAGAACAGTATTTGGTATCTGCGCTCTGCTGAAGCCAGTTACCTTCGGAAAAAGAGTTGGTAGCT
CTTGATCCGGCAAACAAACCACCGCTGGTAGCGGTGGTTTTTTTGTTTGCAAGCAGCAGATTACGCGCAG
AAAAAAAGGATCTCAAGAAGATCCTTTGATCTTTTCTACGGGGTCTGACGCTCAGTGGAACGAAAACTCA
CGTTAAGGGATTTTGGTCATGAGATTATCAAAAAGGATCTTCACCTAGATCCTTTTAAATTAAAAATGAA
GTTTTAAATCAATCTAAAGTATATATGAGTAAACTTGGTCTGACAGTTACCAATGCTTAATCAGTGAGGC
ACCTATCTCAGCGATCTGTCTATTTCGTTCATCCATAGTTGCCTGACTCCCCGTCGTGTAGATAACTACG
ATACGGGAGGGCTTACCATCTGGCCCCAGTGCTGCAATGATACCGCGAGACCCACGCTCACCGGCTCCAG
ATTTATCAGCAATAAACCAGCCAGCCGGAAGGGCCGAGCGCAGAAGTGGTCCTGCAACTTTATCCGCCTC
CATCCAGTCTATTAATTGTTGCCGGGAAGCTAGAGTAAGTAGTTCGCCAGTTAATAGTTTGCGCAACGTT
GTTGCCATTGCTACAGGCATCGTGGTGTCACGCTCGTCGTTTGGTATGGCTTCATTCAGCTCCGGTTCCC
AACGATCAAGGCGAGTTACATGATCCCCCATGTTGTGCAAAAAAGCGGTTAGCTCCTTCGGTCCTCCGAT
CGTTGTCAGAAGTAAGTTGGCCGCAGTGTTATCACTCATGGTTATGGCAGCACTGCATAATTCTCTTACT
GTCATGCCATCCGTAAGATGCTTTTCTGTGACTGGTGAGTACTCAACCAAGTCATTCTGAGAATAGTGTA
TGCGGCGACCGAGTTGCTCTTGCCCGGCGTCAATACGGGATAATACCGCGCCACATAGCAGAACTTTAAA
AGTGCTCATCATTGGAAAACGTTCTTCGGGGCGAAAACTCTCAAGGATCTTACCGCTGTTGAGATCCAGT
TCGATGTAACCCACTCGTGCACCCAACTGATCTTCAGCATCTTTTACTTTCACCAGCGTTTCTGGGTGAG
CAAAAACAGGAAGGCAAAATGCCGCAAAAAAGGGAATAAGGGCGACACGGAAATGTTGAATACTCATACT
CTTCCTTTTTCAATATTATTGAAGCATTTATCAGGGTTATTGTCTCATGAGCGGATACATATTTGAATGT
ATTTAGAAAAATAAACAAATAGGGGTTCCGCGCACATTTCCCCGAAAAGTGCCACCTGGGTCCTTTTCAT
CACGTGCTATAAAAATAATTATAATTTAAATTTTTTAATATAAATATATAAATTAAAAATAGAAAGTAAA
AAAAGAAATTAAAGAAAAAATAGTTTTTGTTTTCCGAAGATGTAAAAGACTCTAGGGGGATCGCCAACAA
ATACTACCTTTTATCTTGCTCTTCCTGCTCTCAGGTATTAATGCCGAATTGTTTCATCTTGTCTGTGTAG
AAGACCACACACGAAAATCCTGTGATTTTACATTTTACTTATCGTTAATCGAATGTATATCTATTTAATC
TGCTTTTCTTGTCTAATAAATATATATGTAAAGTACGCTTTTTGTTGAAATTTTTTAAACCTTTGTTTAT
TTTTTTTTCTTCATTCCGTAACTCTTCTACCTTCTTTATTTACTTTCTAAAATCCAAATACAAAACATAA
AAATAAATAAACACAGAGTAAATTCCCAAATTATTCCATCATTAAAAGATACGAGGCGCGTGTAAGTTAC
AGGCAAGCGATCCGTCTAAGAAACCATTATTATCATGACATTAACCTATAAAAATAGGCGTATCACGAGG
CCCTTTCGTCTCGCGCGTTTCGGTGATGACGGTGAAAACCTCTGACACATGCAGCTCCCGGAGACGGTCA
CAGCTTGTCTGTAAGCGGATGCCGGGAGCAGACAAGCCCGTCAGGGCGCGTCAGCGGGTGTTGGCGGGTG
TCGGGGCTGGCTTAACTATGCGGCATCAGAGCAGATTGTACTGAGAGTGCACCATACCACCTTTTCAATT
CATCATTTTTTTTTTATTCTTTTTTTTGATTTCGGTTTCCTTGAAATTTTTTTGATTCGGTAATCTCCGA
ACAGAAGGAAGAACGAAGGAAGGAGCACAGACTTAGATTGGTATATATACGCATATGTAGTGTTGAAGAA
ACATGAAATTGCCCAGTATTCTTAACCCAACTGCACAGAACAAAAACCTGCAGGAAACGAAGATAAATCA
TGTCGAAAGCTACATATAAGGAACGTGCTGCTACTCATCCTAGTCCTGTTGCTGCCAAGCTATTTAATAT
CATGCACGAAAAGCAAACAAACTTGTGTGCTTCATTGGATGTTCGTACCACCAAGGAATTACTGGAGTTA
GTTGAAGCATTAGGTCCCAAAATTTGTTTACTAAAAACACATGTGGATATCTTGACTGATTTTTCCATGG
AGGGCACAGTTAAGCCGCTAAAGGCATTATCCGCCAAGTACAATTTTTTACTCTTCGAAGACAGAAAATT
TGCTGACATTGGTAATACAGTCAAATTGCAGTACTCTGCGGGTGTATACAGAATAGCAGAATGGGCAGAC
ATTACGAATGCACACGGTGTGGTGGGCCCAGGTATTGTTAGCGGTTTGAAGCAGGCGGCAGAAGAAGTAA
CAAAGGAACCTAGAGGCCTTTTGATGTTAGCAGAATTGTCATGCAAGGGCTCCCTATCTACTGGAGAATA
TACTAAGGGTACTGTTGACATTGCGAAGAGCGACAAAGATTTTGTTATCGGCTTTATTGCTCAAAGAGAC
ATGGGTGGAAGAGATGAAGGTTACGATTGGTTGATTATGACACCCGGTGTGGGTTTAGATGACAAGGGAG
ACGCATTGGGTCAACAGTATAGAACCGTGGATGATGTGGTCTCTACAGGATCTGACATTATTATTGTTGG
AAGAGGACTATTTGCAAAGGGAAGGGATGCTAAGGTAGAGGGTGAACGTTACAGAAAAGCAGGCTGGGAA
GCATATTTGAGAAGATGCGGCCAGCAAAACTAAAAAACTGTATTATAAGTAAATGCATGTATACTAAACT
CACAAATTAGAGCTTCAATTTAATTATATCAGTTATTACCCTATGCGGTGTGAAATACCGCACAGATGCG
TAAGGAGAAAATACCGCATCAGGAAATTGTAAGCGTTAATATTTTGTTAAAATTCGCGTTAAATTTTTGT
TAAATCAGCTCATTTTTTAACCAATAGGCCGAAATCGGCAAAATCCCTTATAAATCAAAAGAATAGACCG
AGATAGGGT
[37 nt withheld, positions 6800-6836]
AAAGAACGTGGACTCCAACGTCAAAGG
[49 nt withheld, positions 6864-6912]
T
[91 nt withheld, positions 6914-7004]
G
[124 nt withheld, positions 7006-7129]
CCATTCGCCATTCAGGCTGCGCAACTGTTGGGAAGGGCGATCGGTGCGGGCCTCTTCGCTATTACGCCAG
CTGGCGAAAGGGGGATGTGCTGCAAGGCGATTAAGTTGGGTAACGCCAGGGTTTTCCCAGTCACGACGTT
GTAAAACGACGGCCAGTGAATTGTAATACGACTCACTATAGGGCGAATTGGAGCTCCACCGCGGTGGCGG
CCGCTCTAGAACTAGTGGATCCAGTGTAACCCTGAATTGTTGAAGAGAAAATGAAGCGGAAGAAGCAAAG
GACAAAAAACAATTCATTTGATTTTGCCACTTCTAAATGAAGGTCTAATAAAAGCTATCTTGAGCATCTT
TATTAGATTCTGCACAGCAACAAGCGATTTTCTTTGGTCAAAATATAATAATTGACTTACGTTTTTCCCG
GACTGTCCTTTCATAATATAATAACCATCTGCAAGCCATGTCAGATGAAAACCATAACAGTGATGTTCAA
GATATTCCTTCACCTGAACTATCCGTCGATAGTAACTCTAACGAGAATGAATTGATGAATAACTCAAGCG
CAGACGATGGAATCGAATTTGACGCCCCAGAGGAAGAAAGAGAAGCCGAAAGGGAGGAGGAAAATGAAGA
ACAACACG
